>Addgene plasmid #74805 | pGWB411 | depositor full sequence | sequence record 141485 | pGWB411 sequence 11709 bps
TTTCACGCCCTTTTAAATATCCGATTATTCTAATAAACGCTCTTTTCTCTTAGGTTTACCCGCCAATATA
TCCTGTCAAACACTGATAGTTTAAACTGAAGGCGGGAAACGACAATCTGATCCAAGCTCAAGCTGCTCTA
GCATTCGCCATTCAGGCTGCGCAACTGTTGGGAAGGGCGATCGGTGCGGGCCTCTTCGCTATTACGCCAG
CTGGCGAAAGGGGGATGTGCTGCAAGGCGATTAAGTTGGGTAACGCCAGGGTTTTCCCAGTCACGACGTT
GTAAAACGACGGCCAGTGCCAAGCTTGCATGCCTGCAGGTCCCCAGATTAGCCTTTTCAATTTCAGAAAG
AATGCTAACCCACAGATGGTTAGAGAGGCTTACGCAGCAGGTCTCATCAAGACGATCTACCCGAGCAATA
ATCTCCAGGAAATCAAATACCTTCCCAAGAAGGTTAAAGATGCAGTCAAAAGATTCAGGACTAACTGCAT
CAAGAACACAGAGAAAGATATATTTCTCAAGATCAGAAGTACTATTCCAGTATGGACGATTCAAGGCTTG
CTTCACAAACCAAGGCAAGTAATAGAGATTGGAGTCTCTAAAAAGGTAGTTCCCACTGAATCAAAGGCCA
TGGAGTCAAAGATTCAAATAGAGGACCTAACAGAACTCGCCGTAAAGACTGGCGAACAGTTCATACAGAG
TCTCTTACGACTCAATGACAAGAAGAAAATCTTCGTCAACATGGTGGAGCACGACACACTTGTCTACTCC
AAAAATATCAAAGATACAGTCTCAGAAGACCAAAGGGCAATTGAGACTTTTCAACAAAGGGTAATATCCG
GAAACCTCCTCGGATTCCATTGCCCAGCTATCTGTCACTTTATTGTGAAGATAGTGGAAAAGGAAGGTGG
CTCCTACAAATGCCATCATTGCGATAAAGGAAAGGCCATCGTTGAAGATGCCTCTGCCGACAGTGGTCCC
AAAGATGGACCCCCACCCACGAGGAGCATCGTGGAAAAAGAAGACGTTCCAACCACGTCTTCAAAGCAAG
TGGATTGATGTGATATCTCCACTGACGTAAGGGATGACGCACAATCCCACTATCCTTCGCAAGACCCTTC
CTCTATATAAGGAAGTTCATTTCATTTGGAGAGAACACGGGGGACTCTAGAGTTATCAACAAGTTTGTAC
AAAAAAGCTGAACGAGAAACGTAAAATGATATAAATATCAATATATTAAATTAGATTTTGCATAAAAAAC
AGACTACATAATACTGTAAAACACAACATATCCAGTCACTATGGCGGCCCCTCGAGGGGCCGCATTAGGC
ACCCCAGGCTTTACACTTTATGCTTCCGGCTCGTATAATGTGTGGATTTTGAGTTAGGATCCGGCGAGAT
TTTCAGGAGCTAAGGAAGCTAAAATGGAGAAAAAAATCACTGGATATACCACCGTTGATATATCCCAATG
GCATCGTAAAGAACATTTTGAGGCATTTCAGTCAGTTGCTCAATGTACCTATAACCAGACCGTTCAGCTG
GATATTACGGCCTTTTTAAAGACCGTAAAGAAAAATAAGCACAAGTTTTATCCGGCCTTTATTCACATTC
TTGCCCGCCTGATGAATGCTCATCCGGAATTCCGTATGGCAATGAAAGACGGTGAGCTGGTGATATGGGA
TAGTGTTCACCCTTGTTACACCGTTTTCCATGAGCAAACTGAAACGTTTTCATCGCTCTGGAGTGAATAC
CACGACGATTTCCGGCAGTTTCTACACATATATTCGCAAGATGTGGCGTGTTACGGTGAAAACCTGGCCT
ATTTCCCTAAAGGGTTTATTGAGAATATGTTTTTCGTCTCAGCCAATCCCTGGGTGAGTTTCACCAGTTT
TGATTTAAACGTGGCCAATATGGACAACTTCTTCGCCCCCGTTTTCACCATGGGCAAATATTATACGCAA
GGCGACAAGGTGCTGATGCCGCTGGCGATTCAGGTTCATCATGCCGTCTGTGATGGCTTCCATGTCGGCA
GAATGCTTAATGAATTACAACAGTACTGCGATGAGTGGCAGGGCGGGGCGTAAAGATCTGGATCCGGCTT
ACTAAAAGCCAGATAACAGTATGCGTATTTGCGCGCTGATTTTTGCGGTATAAGAATATATACTGATATG
TATACCCGAAGTATGTCAAAAAGAGGTGTGCTATGAAGCAGCGTATTACAGTGACAGTTGACAGCGACAG
CTATCAGTTGCTCAAGGCATATATGATGTCAATATCTCCGGTCTGGTAAGCACAACCATGCAGAATGAAG
CCCGTCGTCTGCGTGCCGAACGCTGGAAAGCGGAAAATCAGGAAGGGATGGCTGAGGTCGCCCGGTTTAT
TGAAATGAACGGCTCTTTTGCTGACGAGAACAGGGACTGGTGAAATGCAGTTTAAGGTTTACACCTATAA
AAGAGAGAGCCGTTATCGTCTGTTTGTGGATGTACAGAGTGATATTATTGACACGCCCGGGCGACGGATG
GTGATCCCCCTGGCCAGTGCACGTCTGCTGTCAGATAAAGTCTCCCGTGAACTTTACCCGGTGGTGCATA
TCGGGGATGAAAGCTGGCGCATGATGACCACCGATATGGCCAGTGTGCCGGTCTCCGTTATCGGGGAAGA
AGTGGCTGATCTCAGCCACCGCGAAAATGACATCAAAAACGCCATTAACCTGATGTTCTGGGGAATATAA
ATGTCAGGCTCCCTTATACACAGCCAGTCTGCAGGTCGACCATAGTGACTGGATATGTTGTGTTTTACAG
TATTATGTAGTCTGTTTTTTATGCAAAATCTAATTTAATATATTGATATTTATATCATTTTACGTTTCTC
GTTCAGCTTTCTTGTACAAAGTGGTTGATAACAGCGACTACAAGGATGACGATGACAAGGCTTAGAGCTC
GAATTTCCCCGATCGTTCAAACATTTGGCAATAAAGTTTCTTAAGATTGAATCCTGTTGCCGGTCTTGCG
ATGATTATCATATAATTTCTGTTGAATTACGTTAAGCATGTAATAATTAACATGTAATGCATGACGTTAT
TTATGAGATGGGTTTTTATGATTAGAGTCCCGCAATTATACATTTAATACGCGATAGAAAACAAAATATA
GCGCGCAAACTAGGATAAATTATCGCGCGCGGTGTCATCTATGTTACTAGATCGGGAATTGGTTCCGGAA
CCAATTCGTAATCATGGTCATAGCTGTTTCCTGTGTGAAATTGTTATCCGCTCACAATTCCACACAACAT
ACGAGCCGGAAGCATAAAGTGTAAAGCCTGGGGTGCCTAATGAGTGAGCTAACTCACATTAGGCTGAATT
AGGCGCGCCTATTTCTGAATTCCCGATCTAGTAACATAGATGACACCGCGCGCGATAATTTATCCTAGTT
TGCGCGCTATATTTTGTTTTCTATCGCGTATTAAATGTATAATTGCGGGACTCTAATCATAAAAACCCAT
CTCATAAATAACGTCATGCATTACATGTTAATTATTACATGCTTAACGTAATTCAACAGAAATTATATGA
TAATCATCGCAAGACCGGCAACAGGATTCAATCTTAAGAAACTTTATTGCCAAATGTTTGAACGATCGGG
GATCATCCGGGTCTGTGGCGGGAACTCCACGAAAATATCCGAACGCAGCAAGATATCGCGGTGCATCTCG
GTCTTGCCTGGGCAGTCGCCGCCGACGCCGTTGATGTGGACGCCGGGCCCGATCATATTGTCGCTCAGGA
TCGTGGCGTTGTGCTTGTCGGCCGTTGCTGTCGTAATGATATCGGCACCTTCGACCGCCTGTTCCGCAGA
GATCCCGTGGGCGAAGAACTCCAGCATGAGATCCCCGCGCTGGAGGATCATCCAGCCGGCGTCCCGGAAA
ACGATTCCGAAGCCCAACCTTTCATAGAAGGCGGCGGTGGAATCGAAATCTCGTGATGGCAGGTTGGGCG
TCGCTTGGTCGGTCATTTCGAACCCCAGAGTCCCGCTCAGAAGAACTCGTCAAGAAGGCGATAGAAGGCG
ATGCGCTGCGAATCGGGAGCGGCGATACCGTAAAGCACGAGGAAGCGGTCAGCCCATTCGCCGCCAAGCT
CTTCAGCAATATCACGGGTAGCCAACGCTATGTCCTGATAGCGGTCCGCCACACCCAGCCGGCCACAGTC
GATGAATCCAGAAAAGCGGCCATTTTCCACCATGATATTCGGCAAGCAGGCATCGCCATGGGTCACGACG
AGATCATCGCCGTCGGGCATGCGCGCCTTGAGCCTGGCGAACAGTTCGGCTGGCGCGAGCCCCTGATGCT
CTTCGTCCAGATCATCCTGATCGACAAGACCGGCTTCCATCCGAGTACGTGCTCGCTCGATGCGATGTTT
CGCTTGGTGGTCGAATGGGCAGGTAGCCGGATCAAGCGTATGCAGCCGCCGCATTGCATCAGCCATGATG
GATACTTTCTCGGCAGGAGCAAGGTGAGATGACAGGAGATCCTGCCCCGGCACTTCGCCCAATAGCAGCC
AGTCCCTTCCCGCTTCAGTGACAACGTCGAGCACAGCTGCGCAAGGAACGCCCGTCGTGGCCAGCCACGA
TAGCCGCGCTGCCTCGTCCTGCAGTTCATTCAGGGCACCGGACAGGTCGGTCTTGACAAAAAGAACCGGG
CGCCCCTGCGCTGACAGCCGGAACACGGCGGCATCAGAGCAGCCGATTGTCTGTTGTGCCCAGTCATAGC
CGAATAGCCTCTCCACCCAAGCGGCCGGAGAACCTGCGTGCAATCCATCTTGTTCAATCATGCGAAACGA
TCCAGATCCGGTGCAGATTATTTGGATTGAGAGTGAATATGAGACTCTAATTGGATACCGAGGGGAATTT
ATGGAACGTCAGTGGAGCATTTTTGACAAGAAATATTTGCTAGCTGATAGTGACCTTAGGCGACTTTTGA
ACGCGCAATAATGGTTTCTGACGTATGTGCTTAGCTCATTAAACTCCAGAAACCCGCGGCTGAGTGGCTC
CTTCAACGTTGCGGTTCTGTCAGTTCCAAACGTAAAACGGCTTGTCCCGCGTCATCGGCGGGGGTCATAA
CGTGACTCCCTTAATTCTCCGCTCATGATGAATTCAGAAATAAATTCAGCCTAATTCGGCGTTAATTCAG
TACATTAAAAACGTCCGCAATGTGTTATTAAGTTGTCTAAGCGTCAATTTGTTTACACCACAATATATCC
TGCCACCAGCCAGCCAACAGCTCCCCGACCGGCAGCTCGGCACAAAATCACCACTCGATACAGGCAGCCC
ATCAGTCCGGGACGGCGTCAGCGGGAGAGCCGTTGTAAGGCGGCAGACTTTGCTCATGTTACCGATGCTA
TTCGGAAGAACGGCAACTAAGCTGCCGGGTTTGAAACACGGATGATCTCGCGGAGGGTAGCATGTTGATT
GTAACGATGACAGAGCGTTGCTGCCTGTGATCAATTCGGGCACGAACCCAGTGGACATAAGCCTGTTCGG
TTCGTAAGCTGTAATGCAAGTAGCGTATGCGCTCACGCAACTGGTCCAGAACCTTGACCGAACGCAGCGG
TGGTAACGGCGCAGTGGCGGTTTTCATGGCTTGTTATGACTGTTTTTTTGGGGTACAGTCTATGCCTCGG
GCATCCAAGCAGCAAGCGCGTTACGCCGTGGGTCGATGTTTGATGTTATGGAGCAGCAACGATGTTACGC
AGCAGGGCAGTCGCCCTAAAACAAAGTTAAACATCATGGGGGAAGCGGTGATCGCCGAAGTATCGACTCA
ACTATCAGAGGTAGTTGGCGTCATCGAGCGCCATCTCGAACCGACGTTGCTGGCCGTACATTTGTACGGC
TCCGCAGTGGATGGCGGCCTGAAGCCACACAGTGATATTGATTTGCTGGTTACGGTGACCGTAAGGCTTG
ATGAAACAACGCGGCGAGCTTTGATCAACGACCTTTTGGAAACTTCGGCTTCCCCTGGAGAGAGCGAGAT
TCTCCGCGCTGTAGAAGTCACCATTGTTGTGCACGACGACATCATTCCGTGGCGTTATCCAGCTAAGCGC
GAACTGCAATTTGGAGAATGGCAGCGCAATGACATTCTTGCAGGTATCTTCGAGCCAGCCACGATCGACA
TTGATCTGGCTATCTTGCTGACAAAAGCAAGAGAACATAGCGTTGCCTTGGTAGGTCCAGCGGCGGAGGA
ACTCTTTGATCCGGTTCCTGAACAGGATCTATTTGAGGCGCTAAATGAAACCTTAACGCTATGGAACTCG
CCGCCCGACTGGGCTGGCGATGAGCGAAATGTAGTGCTTACGTTGTCCCGCATTTGGTACAGCGCAGTAA
CCGGCAAAATCGCGCCGAAGGATGTCGCTGCCGACTGGGCAATGGAGCGCCTGCCGGCCCAGTATCAGCC
CGTCATACTTGAAGCTAGACAGGCTTATCTTGGACAAGAAGAAGATCGCTTGGCCTCGCGCGCAGATCAG
TTGGAAGAATTTGTCCACTACGTGAAAGGCGAGATCACCAAGGTAGTCGGCAAATAATGTCTAGCTAGAA
ATTCGTTCAAGCCGACGCCGCTTCGCGGCGCGGCTTAACTCAAGCGTTAGATGCACTAAGCACATAATTG
CTCACAGCCAAACTATCAGGTCAAGTCTGCTTTTATTATTTTTAAGCGTGCATAATAAGCCCTACACAAA
TTGGGAGATATATCATGCATGACCAAAATCCCTTAACGTGAGTTTTCGTTCCACTGAGCGTCAGACCCCG
TAGAAAAGATCAAAGGATCTTCTTGAGATCCTTTTTTTCTGCGCGTAATCTGCTGCTTGCAAACAAAAAA
ACCACCGCTACCAGCGGTGGTTTGTTTGCCGGATCAAGAGCTACCAACTCTTTTTCCGAAGGTAACTGGC
TTCAGCAGAGCGCAGATACCAAATACTGTCCTTCTAGTGTAGCCGTAGTTAGGCCACCACTTCAAGAACT
CTGTAGCACCGCCTACATACCTCGCTCTGCTAATCCTGTTACCAGTGGCTGCTGCCAGTGGCGATAAGTC
GTGTCTTACCGGGTTGGACTCAAGACGATAGTTACCGGATAAGGCGCAGCGGTCGGGCTGAACGGGGGGT
TCGTGCACACAGCCCAGCTTGGAGCGAACGACCTACACCGAACTGAGATACCTACAGCGTGAGCTATGAG
AAAGCGCCACGCTTCCCGAAGGGAGAAAGGCGGACAGGTATCCGGTAAGCGGCAGGGTCGGAACAGGAGA
GCGCACGAGGGAGCTTCCAGGGGGAAACGCCTGGTATCTTTATAGTCCTGTCGGGTTTCGCCACCTCTGA
CTTGAGCGTCGATTTTTGTGATGCTCGTCAGGGGGGCGGAGCCTATGGAAAAACGCCAGCAACGCGGCCT
TTTTACGGTTCCTGGCCTTTTGCTGGCCTTTTGCTCACATGTTCTTTCCTGCGTTATCCCCTGATTCTGT
GGATAACCGTATTACCGCCTTTGAGTGAGCTGATACCGCTCGCCGCAGCCGAACGACCGAGCGCAGCGAG
TCAGTGAGCGAGGAAGCGGAAGAGCGCCTGATGCGGTATTTTCTCCTTACGCATCTGTGCGGTATTTCAC
ACCGCATATGGTGCACTCTCAGTACAATCTGCTCTGATGCCGCATAGTTAAGCCAGTATACACTCCGCTA
TCGCTACGTGACTGGGTCATGGCTGCGCCCCGACACCCGCCAACACCCGCTGACGCGCCCTGACGGGCTT
GTCTGCTCCCGGCATCCGCTTACAGACAAGCTGTGACCGTCTCCGGGAGCTGCATGTGTCAGAGGTTTTC
ACCGTCATCACCGAAACGCGCGAGGCAGGGTGCCTTGATGTGGGCGCCGGCGGTCGAGTGGCGACGGCGC
GGCTTGTCCGCGCCCTGGTAGATTGCCTGGCCGTAGGCCAGCCATTTTTGAGCGGCCAGCGGCCGCGATA
GGCCGACGCGAAGCGGCGGGGCGTAGGGAGCGCAGCGACCGAAGGGTAGGCGCTTTTTGCAGCTCTTCGG
CTGTGCGCTGGCCAGACAGTTATGCACAGGCCAGGCGGGTTTTAAGAGTTTTAATAAGTTTTAAAGAGTT
TTAGGCGGAAAAATCGCCTTTTTTCTCTTTTATATCAGTCACTTACATGTGTGACCGGTTCCCAATGTAC
GGCTTTGGGTTCCCAATGTACGGGTTCCGGTTCCCAATGTACGGCTTTGGGTTCCCAATGTACGTGCTAT
CCACAGGAAAGAGACCTTTTCGACCTTTTTCCCCTGCTAGGGCAATTTGCCCTAGCATCTGCTCCGTACA
TTAGGAACCGGCGGATGCTTCGCCCTCGATCAGGTTGCGGTAGCGCATGACTAGGATCGGGCCAGCCTGC
CCCGCCTCCTCCTTCAAATCGTACTCCGGCAGGTCATTTGACCCGATCAGCTTGCGCACGGTGAAACAGA
ACTTCTTGAACTCTCCGGCGCTGCCACTGCGTTCGTAGATCGTCTTGAACAACCATCTGGCTTCTGCCTT
GCCTGCGGCGCGGCGTGCCAGGCGGTAGAGAAAACGGCCGATGCCGGGATCGATCAAAAAGTAATCGGGG
TGAACCGTCAGCACGTCCGGGTTCTTGCCTTCTGTGATCTCGCGGTACATCCAATCAGCTAGCTCGATCT
CGATGTACTCCGGCCGCCCGGTTTCGCTCTTTACGATCTTGTAGCGGCTAATCAAGGCTTCACCCTCGGA
TACCGTCACCAGGCGGCCGTTCTTGGCCTTCTTCGTACGCTGCATGGCAACGTGCGTGGTGTTTAACCGA
ATGCAGGTTTCTACCAGGTCGTCTTTCTGCTTTCCGCCATCGGCTCGCCGGCAGAACTTGAGTACGTCCG
CAACGTGTGGACGGAACACGCGGCCGGGCTTGTCTCCCTTCCCTTCCCGGTATCGGTTCATGGATTCGGT
TAGATGGGAAACCGCCATCAGTACCAGGTCGTAATCCCACACACTGGCCATGCCGGCCGGCCCTGCGGAA
ACCTCTACGTGCCCGTCTGGAAGCTCGTAGCGGATCACCTCGCCAGCTCGTCGGTCACGCTTCGACAGAC
GGAAAACGGCCACGTCCATGATGCTGCGACTATCGCGGGTGCCCACGTCATAGAGCATCGGAACGAAAAA
ATCTGGTTGCTCGTCGCCCTTGGGCGGCTTCCTAATCGACGGCGCACCGGCTGCCGGCGGTTGCCGGGAT
TCTTTGCGGATTCGATCAGCGGCCGCTTGCCACGATTCACCGGGGCGTGCTTCTGCCTCGATGCGTTGCC
GCTGGGCGGCCTGCGCGGCCTTCAACTTCTCCACCAGGTCATCACCCAGCGCCGCGCCGATTTGTACCGG
GCCGGATGGTTTGCGACCGCTCACGCCGATTCCTCGGGCTTGGGGGTTCCAGTGCCATTGCAGGGCCGGC
AGACAACCCAGCCGCTTACGCCTGGCCAACCGCCCGTTCCTCCACACATGGGGCATTCCACGGCGTCGGT
GCCTGGTTGTTCTTGATTTTCCATGCCGCCTCCTTTAGCCGCTAAAATTCATCTACTCATTTATTCATTT
GCTCATTTACTCTGGTAGCTGCGCGATGTATTCAGATAGCAGCTCGGTAATGGTCTTGCCTTGGCGTACC
GCGTACATCTTCAGCTTGGTGTGATCCTCCGCCGGCAACTGAAAGTTGACCCGCTTCATGGCTGGCGTGT
CTGCCAGGCTGGCCAACGTTGCAGCCTTGCTGCTGCGTGCGCTCGGACGGCCGGCACTTAGCGTGTTTGT
GCTTTTGCTCATTTTCTCTTTACCTCATTAACTCAAATGAGTTTTGATTTAATTTCAGCGGCCAGCGCCT
GGACCTCGCGGGCAGCGTCGCCCTCGGGTTCTGATTCAAGAACGGTTGTGCCGGCGGCGGCAGTGCCTGG
GTAGCTCACGCGCTGCGTGATACGGGACTCAAGAATGGGCAGCTCGTACCCGGCCAGCGCCTCGGCAACC
TCACCGCCGATGCGCGTGCCTTTGATCGCCCGCGACACGACAAAGGCCGCTTGTAGCCTTCCATCCGTGA
CCTCAATGCGCTGCTTAACCAGCTCCACCAGGTCGGCGGTGGCCCATATGTCGTAAGGGCTTGGCTGCAC
CGGAATCAGCACGAAGTCGGCTGCCTTGATCGCGGACACAGCCAAGTCCGCCGCCTGGGGCGCTCCGTCG
ATCACTACGAAGTCGCGCCGGCCGATGGCCTTCACGTCGCGGTCAATCGTCGGGCGGTCGATGCCGACAA
CGGTTAGCGGTTGATCTTCCCGCACGGCCGCCCAATCGCGGGCACTGCCCTGGGGATCGGAATCGACTAA
CAGAACATCGGCCCCGGCGAGTTGCAGGGCGCGGGCTAGATGGGTTGCGATGGTCGTCTTGCCTGACCCG
CCTTTCTGGTTAAGTACAGCGATAACCTTCATGCGTTCCCCTTGCGTATTTGTTTATTTACTCATCGCAT
CATATACGCAGCGACCGCATGACGCAAGCTGTTTTACTCAAATACACATCACCTTTTTAGACGGCGGCGC
TCGGTTTCTTCAGCGGCCAAGCTGGCCGGCCAGGCCGCCAGCTTGGCATCAGACAAACCGGCCAGGATTT
CATGCAGCCGCACGGTTGAGACGTGCGCGGGCGGCTCGAACACGTACCCGGCCGCGATCATCTCCGCCTC
GATCTCTTCGGTAATGAAAAACGGTTCGTCCTGGCCGTCCTGGTGCGGTTTCATGCTTGTTCCTCTTGGC
GTTCATTCTCGGCGGCCGCCAGGGCGTCGGCCTCGGTCAATGCGTCCTCACGGAAGGCACCGCGCCGCCT
GGCCTCGGTGGGCGTCACTTCCTCGCTGCGCTCAAGTGCGCGGTACAGGGTCGAGCGATGCACGCCAAGC
AGTGCAGCCGCCTCTTTCACGGTGCGGCCTTCCTGGTCGATCAGCTCGCGGGCGTGCGCGATCTGTGCCG
GGGTGAGGGTAGGGCGGGGGCCAAACTTCACGCCTCGGGCCTTGGCGGCCTCGCGCCCGCTCCGGGTGCG
GTCGATGATTAGGGAACGCTCGAACTCGGCAATGCCGGCGAACACGGTCAACACCATGCGGCCGGCCGGC
GTGGTGGTGTCGGCCCACGGCTCTGCCAGGCTACGCAGGCCCGCGCCGGCCTCCTGGATGCGCTCGGCAA
TGTCCAGTAGGTCGCGGGTGCTGCGGGCCAGGCGGTCTAGCCTGGTCACTGTCACAACGTCGCCAGGGCG
TAGGTGGTCAAGCATCCTGGCCAGCTCCGGGCGGTCGCGCCTGGTGCCGGTGATCTTCTCGGAAAACAGC
TTGGTGCAGCCGGCCGCGTGCAGTTCGGCCCGTTGGTTGGTCAAGTCCTGGTCGTCGGTGCTGACGCGGG
CATAGCCCAGCAGGCCAGCGGCGGCGCTCTTGTTCATGGCGTAATGTCTCCGGTTCTAGTCGCAAGTATT
CTACTTTATGCGACTAAAACACGCGACAAGAAAACGCCAGGAAAAGGGCAGGGCGGCAGCCTGTCGCGTA
ACTTAGGACTTGTGCGACATGTCGTTTTCAGAAGACGGCTGCACTGAACGTCAGAAGCCGACTGCACTAT
AGCAGCGGAGGGGTTGGATCAAAGTACTTTGATCCCGAGGGGAACCCTGTGGTTGGCATGCACATACAAA
TGGACGAACGGATAAACCT
Features (pLannotate 1.2.2; 32 found; start..end, strand, type, name):
     54..78      -  misc_feature   RB T-DNA repeat: right border repeat from nopaline C58 T-DNA
    144..298     -  CDS            lacZα (fragment): LacZα fragment of β-galactosidase; lacZ fragment
    301..321     -  misc_feature   MCS (fragment): pUC18/19 multiple cloning site
    812..1153    +  promoter       CaMV 35S promoter: strong constitutive promoter from cauliflower mosaic virus
   1179..1303    +  protein_bind   attR1: mutant version of attR; recombination site for the Gateway® LR reaction LR Clonase™
   1340..1370    +  promoter       lac UV5 promoter: E. coli lac promoter with an "up" mutation
   1395..1423    +  promoter       cat promoter (fragment): promoter of the E. coli cat gene encoding chloramphenicol acetyltransferase
   1424..2083    +  CDS            CmR: chloramphenicol acetyltransferase; cat; confers resistance to chloramphenicol
   2262..2420    +  CDS            ccdA (fragment): CCDA_ECO57 - Also known as H, letA. Experimental evidence at protein level: Swiss-Prot protein existence level 1. Antitoxin component of a type II toxin-antitoxin (TA) system which inhibits the post-segregational killing (PSK) of plasmid-free cells, also referred to as a plasmid addiction system. Binds to and blocks the activity of CcdB; will also remove bound CcdB protein from the CcdB-GyrA complex by forming a CcdA-CcdB complex, a process termed rejuvenation. Functions as a transcriptional corepressor for the ccdAB operon, repression also requires CcdB (By similarity). From Escherichia coli
   2425..2727    +  CDS            ccdB: CCDB_ECOLI - Also known as G, letB, letD. Experimental evidence at protein level: Swiss-Prot protein existence level 1. Toxic component of a type II toxin-antitoxin (TA) system, functioning in plasmid maintainence. Responsible for the post- segregational killing (PSK) of plasmid-free cells, also referred to as a plasmid addiction system. Half-life of over 2 hours. Cell killing by CcdB is accompanied by filamentation, defects in chromosome and plasmid segregation, defects in cell division, formation of anucleate cells, decreased DNA synthesis and plasmid loss. Interferes with the activity of DN
   2771..2895    -  protein_bind   attR2: mutant version of attR; recombination site for the Gateway® LR reaction LR Clonase™
   2905..2929    +  CDS            3xFLAG (fragment): three tandem FLAG® epitope tags, followed by an enterokinase cleavage site
   2951..3203    +  terminator     NOS terminator: nopaline synthase terminator and poly(A) signal
   3259..3281    -  protein_bind   lac operator (fragment): The lac repressor binds to the lac operator to inhibit transcription in E. coli. This inhibition can be relieved by adding lactose or isopropyl-β-D-thiogalactopyranoside (IPTG). lac repressor encoded by lacI
   3285..3315    -  promoter       lac promoter: promoter for the E. coli lac operon
   3330..3351    -  protein_bind   CAP binding site: CAP binding activates transcription in the presence of cAMP. E. coli catabolite activator protein
   3385..3637    -  terminator     NOS terminator: nopaline synthase terminator and poly(A) signal
   3644..3850    -  CDS            ocd (fragment): OCD_AGRFC - Experimental evidence at protein level: Swiss-Prot protein existence level 1. Catalyzes the conversion of L-ornithine into L-proline with release of ammonia. Is involved in the utilization of nopaline, a catabolic pathway that proceeds through L-arginine and L-ornithine to L-proline. Nopaline is a predominant opine in plant cells transformed with Ti plasmid pTiC58. From Agrobacterium fabrum (strain C58 / ATCC 33970) (Agrobacterium tumefaciens (strain C58)).
   3857..4006    -  CDS            ble (fragment): BLE_KLEPN - Experimental evidence at protein level: Swiss-Prot protein existence level 1. Binding protein with a strong affinity to the bleomycin family of antibiotics. Binds to CL990; an antimitotic-antibiotic compound. From Klebsiella pneumoniae.
   4027..4821    -  CDS            NeoR/KanR: aminoglycoside phosphotransferase from Tn5; aph(3')-II (or nptII); confers resistance to neomycin, kanamycin, and G418 (Geneticin®)
   4842..5025    -  promoter       NOS promoter: nopaline synthase promoter NOS promoter
   5231..5255    -  misc_feature   LB T-DNA repeat: left border repeat from nopaline C58 T-DNA
   5514..5537    +  promoter       Pc promoter (fragment): intI1 (promoter lies within the coding sequence); class 1 integron promoter
   5713..5769    +  CDS            GmR (fragment): gentamycin acetyltransferase; aacC1; confers resistance to gentamycin
   5780..6567    +  CDS            SmR (fragment): aminoglycoside adenylyltransferase (Murphy, 1985); aadA; confers resistance to spectinomycin and streptomycin
   6813..7401    +  rep_origin     ori: high-copy-number ColE1/pMB1/pBR322/pUC origin of replication
   7587..7727    -  misc_feature   bom: basis of mobility region from pBR322
   7829..7868    -  CDS            rop (fragment): Rop protein, which maintains plasmids at low copy number; rop
   8071..8265    -  rep_origin     pVS1 oriV: origin of replication for the Pseudomonas plasmid pVS1 (Heeb et al., 2000)
   8331..9404    -  CDS            pVS1 RepA: replication protein from the Pseudomonas plasmid pVS1 (Heeb et al., 2000)
   9833..10462   -  CDS            pVS1 StaA: stability protein from the Pseudomonas plasmid pVS1 (Heeb et al., 2000)
  11022..11423   -  CDS            Y4CG_SINFN (fragment): Protein inferred from homology: Swiss-Prot protein existence level 3. From Sinorhizobium fredii (strain NBRC 101917 / NGR234).
