[The description below was written by a language model from this plasmid's Addgene catalogue record and pLannotate feature annotations shown in this document.]
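Description:
pGWB411 is an empty Gateway-compatible binary vector for plant expression, built on the pPZP221 backbone and designed to fuse a FLAG epitope to the C-terminus of a protein of interest under the CaMV 35S promoter. The sequence record is 11,709 nt. Outside the T-DNA, the backbone carries a ColE1/pBR322-type origin with the bom mobilisation region for propagation in E. coli, and the pVS1 origin with its RepA replication and StaA stability functions for maintenance in Agrobacterium. Bacterial selection of the backbone relies on the aadA spectinomycin/streptomycin resistance gene. According to the record, the original gentamycin-resistance plant marker of pPZP221 was removed and replaced by a kanamycin marker.

Between the nopaline-type right and left border repeats lie two units. The first is the expression cassette: CaMV 35S promoter, then an attR1–attR2 Gateway destination cassette containing the chloramphenicol resistance gene and the ccdB toxin gene, followed by the FLAG coding sequence (annotated only as a short match to a 3xFLAG reference feature) and a NOS terminator. An LR recombination with an entry clone replaces the CmR–ccdB segment with the gene of interest; to read through into FLAG, an insert would need to lack a stop codon and be in frame. Because ccdB is lethal to ordinary E. coli strains, it counterselects unrecombined vector, and the empty plasmid is kept in a ccdB-tolerant strain under chloramphenicol and spectinomycin. The second unit, in the opposite orientation near the left border, is NOS promoter–NPTII–NOS terminator, giving kanamycin selection of transformed plants. Short lacZα, MCS and lac promoter remnants are cloning leftovers. The vector is used for Agrobacterium-mediated production of transgenic plants constitutively expressing FLAG-tagged proteins for detection or purification.
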