Addgene plasmid #74805: pGWB411
Purpose: (Empty Backbone) Gateway cloning compatible binary vector for C-terminal fusion with FLAG (CaMV35S promoter).
Depositing lab: Tsuyoshi Nakagawa. Depositing organization: Shimane University. Publication: Improved Gateway binary vectors: high-performance vectors for creation of fusion constructs in transgenic analysis of plants. Nakagawa T, Suzuki T, Murata S, Nakamura S, Hino T, Maeo K, Tabata R, Kawai T, Tanaka K, Niwa Y, Watanabe Y, Nakamura K, Kimura T, Ishiguro S. Biosci Biotechnol Biochem. 2007 Aug;71(8):2095-100. Epub 2007 Aug 7. 10.1271/bbb.70216 PubMed 17690442.
Backbone
  Vector backbone: pPZP221
  Backbone manufacturer: Hajdukiewicz P., Svab Z. and Maliga P.
  Backbone size (bp): 8500
  Modifications to backbone: gentamycin-resistant marker was removed and kanamycin-resistant marker (NOS promoter:NPTII:NOS terminator) was inserted.
  Vector type: Plant Expression
  Promoter: CaMV35S
  Selectable markers: Kanamycin
Growth in bacteria
  Bacterial resistance: Chloramphenicol and Spectinomycin, 25 & 50 μg/mL
  Growth temperature: 37°C
  Growth strain: ccdB Survival
  Copy number: High Copy
Gene/Insert
  Cloning method: Gateway Cloning
Terms and licenses: Academic/Nonprofit Terms; Industry Terms: Not Available to Industry
How to cite: pGWB411 was a gift from Tsuyoshi Nakagawa (Addgene plasmid # 74805 ; http://n2t.net/addgene:74805 ; RRID:Addgene_74805)
