>Addgene plasmid #74805 | pGWB411 | addgene partial sequence | sequence record 162881 | ccdB-Fwd 5'-GCATGATGACCACCGATATG-3'
AGTGGCTGATCTCAGCCACCGCGAAAATGACATCAAAAACGCCATTAACCTGATGTTCTGGGGAATATAA
ATGTCAGGCTCCCTTATACACAGCCAGTCTGCAGGTCGACCATAGTGACTGGATATGTTGTGTTTTACAG
TATTATGTAGTCTGTTTTTTATGCAAAATCTAATTTAATATATTGATATTTATATCATTTTACGTTTCTC
GTTCAGCTTTCTTGTACAAAGTGGTTGATAACAGCGACTACAAGGATGACGATGACAAGGCTTAGAGCTC
GAATTTCCCCGATCGTTCAAACATTTGGCAA
